Addgene plasmid #108522: pAJM.721
Purpose: PSalTTC-YFP Reporter. Sal sensor for use in Marionette strain.
Depositing lab: Christopher Voigt. Depositing organization: Massachusetts Institute of Technology. Publication: Escherichia coli "Marionette" strains with 12 highly optimized small-molecule sensors. Meyer AJ, Segall-Shapiro TH, Glassey E, Zhang J, Voigt CA. Nat Chem Biol. 2018 Nov 26. pii: 10.1038/s41589-018-0168-3. doi: 10.1038/s41589-018-0168-3. PubMed 30478458.
Backbone
  Vector backbone: p15A-Kan
  Vector type: Bacterial Expression
Growth in bacteria
  Bacterial resistance: Kanamycin, 50 μg/mL
  Growth temperature: 37°C
  Growth strain: NEB Stable
  Copy number: Low Copy
Gene/Insert
  Gene/Insert name: PSalTTC-YFP
  Species: Synthetic
  Cloning method: Gibson Cloning
Terms and licenses: Academic/Nonprofit Terms; Industry Terms: Not Available to Industry
Depositor comments: Please visit https://www.biorxiv.org/content/early/2018/04/10/285866 for bioRxiv preprint.
How to cite: pAJM.721 was a gift from Christopher Voigt (Addgene plasmid # 108522 ; http://n2t.net/addgene:108522 ; RRID:Addgene_108522)
