[The description below was written by a language model from this plasmid's Addgene catalogue record and pLannotate feature annotations shown in this document.]
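Description:
pAJM.721 is a small (about 3 kb) bacterial expression plasmid built on a p15A-Kan backbone and designed as a fluorescent reporter for the salicylate ("Sal") sensor of the E. coli Marionette system. It replicates from the p15A origin, which is listed as low copy in the catalogue entry and is compatible with ColE1-type plasmids, and it is selected with kanamycin through an aph(3')-Ia aminoglycoside phosphotransferase gene. The short matches to the RSF origin and the pBR322 bom region in the automated annotation are only fragments. They most likely reflect sequence similarity around the origin region, not separate functional elements.

The synthetic insert, assembled by Gibson cloning, is PSalTTC-YFP: an engineered salicylate-responsive output promoter driving a yellow fluorescent protein, annotated as EYFP. The promoter itself is not picked up in the feature table, and presumably lies in the unannotated stretch after the kanamycin marker, which on the circular map sits just upstream of the first feature. Between the promoter and the reporter sits a hammerhead ribozyme from the tobacco ringspot virus satellite RNA. This self-cleaving element is commonly used as an insulator that trims the 5' end of the transcript, so that translation of the reporter is less dependent on the promoter context. No regulator gene is annotated on the plasmid, which fits its stated purpose of use in a Marionette strain, where the host would be expected to supply the sensor's regulatory protein. YFP fluorescence then reports the promoter's response to inducer, allowing the sensor to be characterised.
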