Features (pLannotate 1.2.2; 7 found; start..end, strand, type, name):
      1..50      +  misc_RNA       sTRSV HHRz: hammerhead ribozyme from the tobacco ringspot virus satellite RNA (Khvorova et al., 2003)
    100..819     +  CDS            EYFP: enhanced YFP mammalian codon-optimized
    907..929     -  rep_origin     RSF ori (fragment): Plasmids containing the RSF 1030 origin of replication can be propagated in E. coli cells that contain additional plasmids with compatible origins.
    946..972     +  misc_feature   bom (fragment): basis of mobility region from pBR322
   1071..1126    -  rep_origin     RSF ori (fragment): Plasmids containing the RSF 1030 origin of replication can be propagated in E. coli cells that contain additional plasmids with compatible origins.
   1214..1759    -  rep_origin     p15A ori: Plasmids containing the medium-copy-number p15A origin of replication can be propagated in E. coli cells that contain a second plasmid with the ColE1 origin.
   1848..2663    -  CDS            KanR: aminoglycoside phosphotransferase; aph(3')-Ia; confers resistance to kanamycin in bacteria or G418 (Geneticin®) in eukaryotes
>Addgene plasmid #108522 | pAJM.721 | addgene full sequence | sequence record 210303 | Addgene NGS Result
CTGTCACCGGATGTGCTTTCCGGTCTGATGAGTCCGTGAGGACGAAACAGCCTCTACAAATAATTTTGTT
TAATACTAGAGAAAGAGGGGAAATACTAGATGGTGAGCAAGGGCGAGGAGCTGTTCACCGGGGTGGTGCC
CATCCTGGTCGAGCTGGACGGCGACGTAAACGGCCACAAGTTCAGCGTGTCCGGCGAGGGCGAGGGCGAT
GCCACCTACGGCAAGCTGACCCTGAAGTTCATCTGCACCACAGGCAAGCTGCCCGTGCCCTGGCCCACCC
TCGTGACCACCTTCGGCTACGGCCTGCAATGCTTCGCCCGCTACCCCGACCACATGAAGCTGCACGACTT
CTTCAAGTCCGCCATGCCCGAAGGCTACGTCCAGGAGCGCACCATCTTCTTCAAGGACGACGGCAACTAC
AAGACCCGCGCCGAGGTGAAGTTCGAGGGCGACACCCTGGTGAACCGCATCGAGCTGAAGGGCATCGACT
TCAAGGAGGACGGCAACATCCTGGGGCACAAGCTGGAGTACAACTACAACAGCCACAACGTCTATATCAT
GGCCGACAAGCAGAAGAACGGCATCAAGGTGAACTTCAAGATCCGCCACAACATCGAGGACGGCAGCGTG
CAGCTCGCCGACCACTACCAGCAGAACACCCCAATCGGCGACGGCCCCGTGCTGCTGCCCGACAACCACT
ACCTTAGCTACCAGTCCGCCCTGAGCAAAGACCCCAACGAGAAGCGCGATCACATGGTCCTGCTGGAGTT
CGTGACCGCCGCCGGGATCACTCTCGGCATGGACGAGCTGTACAAGTAACTCGGTACCAAATTCCAGAAA
AGAGGCCTCCCGAAAGGGGGGCCTTTTTTCGTTTTGGTCCAATGGCGGCGCGCCATCGAATGAGGTGCTT
CCTCGCTCACTGACTCGCTGCACGAGGCAGACCTCAGCGCTAGCGGAGTGTATACTGGCTTACTATGTTG
GCACTGATGAGGGTGTCAGTGAAGTGCTTCATGTGGCAGGAGAAAAAAGGCTGCACCGGTGCGTCAGCAG
AATATGTGATACAGGATATATTCCGCTTCCTCGCTCACTGACTCGCTACGCTCGGTCGTTCGACTGCGGC
GAGCGGAAATGGCTTACGAACGGGGCGGAGATTTCCTGGAAGATGCCAGGAAGATACTTAACAGGGAAGT
GAGAGGGCCGCGGCAAAGCCGTTTTTCCATAGGCTCCGCCCCCCTGACAAGCATCACGAAATCTGACGCT
CAAATCAGTGGTGGCGAAACCCGACAGGACTATAAAGATACCAGGCGTTTCCCCCTGGCGGCTCCCTCGT
GCGCTCTCCTGTTCCTGCCTTTCGGTTTACCGGTGTCATTCCGCTGTTATGGCCGCGTTTGTCTCATTCC
ACGCCTGACACTCAGTTCCGGGTAGGCAGTTCGCTCCAAGCTGGACTGTATGCACGAACCCCCCGTTCAG
TCCGACCGCTGCGCCTTATCCGGTAACTATCGTCTTGAGTCCAACCCGGAAAGACATGCAAAAGCACCAC
TGGCAGCAGCCACTGGTAATTGATTTAGAGGAGTTAGTCTTGAAGTCATGCGCCGGTTAAGGCTAAACTG
AAAGGACAAGTTTTGGTGACTGCGCTCCTCCAAGCCAGTTACCTCGGTTCAAAGAGTTGGTAGCTCAGAG
AACCTTCGAAAAACCGCCCTGCAAGGCGGTTTTTTCGTTTTCAGAGCAAGAGATTACGCGCAGACCAAAA
CGATCTCAAGAAGATCATCTTATTAAGGGGTCTGACGCTCAGTGGAACGAAAAATCAATCTAAAGTATAT
ATGAGTAAACTTGGTCTGACAGTTACCTTAGAAAAACTCATCGAGCATCAAATGAAACTGCAATTTATTC
ATATCAGGATTATCAATACCATATTTTTGAAAAAGCCGTTTCTGTAATGAAGGAGAAAACTCACCGAGGC
AGTTCCATAGGATGGCAAGATCCTGGTATCGGTCTGCGATTCCGACTCGTCCAACATCAATACAACCTAT
TAATTTCCCCTCGTCAAAAATAAGGTTATCAAGTGAGAAATCACCATGAGTGACGACTGAATCCGGTGAG
AATGGCAAAAGCTTATGCATTTCTTTCCAGACTTGTTCAACAGGCCAGCCATTACGCTCGTCATCAAAAT
CACTCGCATCAACCAAACCGTTATTCATTCGTGATTGCGCCTGAGCGAGACGAAATACGCGATCGCTGTT
AAAAGGACAATTACAAACAGGAATCGAATGCAACCGGCGCAGGAACACTGCCAGCGCATCAACAATATTT
TCACCTGAATCAGGATATTCTTCTAATACCTGGAATGCTGTTTTCCCGGGGATCGCAGTGGTGAGTAACC
ATGCATCATCAGGAGTACGGATAAAATGCTTGATGGTCGGAAGAGGCATAAATTCCGTCAGCCAGTTTAG
TCTGACCATCTCATCTGTAACATCATTGGCAACGCTACCTTTGCCATGTTTCAGAAACAACTCTGGCGCA
TCGGGCTTCCCATACAATCGATAGATTGTCGCACCTGATTGCCCGACATTATCGCGAGCCCATTTATACC
CATATAAATCAGCATCCATGTTGGAATTTAATCGCGGCCTGGAGCAAGACGTTTCCCGTTGAATATGGCT
CATAACACCCCTTGTATTACTGTTTATGTAAGCAGACAGTTTTATTGTTCATGATGATATATTTTTATCT
TGTGCAATGTACATCAGAGATTTTGAGACACAACCAATTATTGAAGGCCTCCCTAACGGGGGGCCTTTTT
TTGTTTCTGGTCTCCCGCTTAACGATCGTTGGCTGGGGGCCTCGCTTGGGTTATTGCTGGTGCCCGGCCG
GGCGCAATATTCATGTTGATGATTTATTATATATCGAGTGGTGTATTTATTTATATTGTTTGCTCCGTTA
CCGTTATTAACAG
